Addgene plasmid #207230: pFUW-TetO-XBP1
Purpose: doxycycline-inducible expression of Human XBP1 in mammalian cells
Depositing lab: Filipe Pereira. Depositing organization: Center for Neuroscience and Cell Biology, University of Coimbra. Publication: Anchored screening identifies transcription factor blueprints underlying dendritic cell diversity and subset-specific anti-tumor immunity. Henriques-Oliveira L, Altman AR, Kurochkin I, Ascic E, Halitzki E, Matei A, Pértiga-Cabral D, Ulmert I, Holst S, Nair MS, Cunha PP, Park S, Vergani S, Kharas MG, Yuan J, Lahl K, Rosa FF, Pires CF, Pereira C-F. Immunity. 58, 1-20. October 2025. 10.1016/j.immuni.2025.08.001.
Backbone
  Vector backbone: pFUW-TetO
  Vector type: Mammalian Expression, Lentiviral
Growth in bacteria
  Bacterial resistance: Ampicillin, 100 μg/mL
  Growth temperature: 37°C
  Growth strain: NEB Stable
  Copy number: High Copy
Gene/Insert
  Gene/Insert name: pFUW-TetO-XBP1
  Species: H. sapiens (human)
  Insert size (bp): 785
  Promoter: CMV
  Cloning method: Restriction Enzyme; 5′ cloning site XbaI (unknown if destroyed); 3′ cloning site BstBI (unknown if destroyed)
  Sequencing primers: 5′ TCCACGCTGTTTTGACCTCC
Terms and licenses: Academic/Nonprofit Terms; Industry Terms: Not Available to Industry
How to cite: pFUW-TetO-XBP1 was a gift from Filipe Pereira (Addgene plasmid # 207230 ; http://n2t.net/addgene:207230 ; RRID:Addgene_207230)
