[The description below was written by a language model from this plasmid's Addgene catalogue record and pLannotate feature annotations shown in this document.]
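Description:
pFUW-TetO-XBP1 is a 9.2 kb HIV-1-based lentiviral transfer plasmid for doxycycline-inducible expression of human XBP1 in mammalian cells. It is maintained in E. coli through a high-copy ColE1/pUC-type origin with ampicillin selection (AmpR under its own bla promoter), and it also carries an f1 phage origin. Outside the proviral region there is an SV40/EM7 promoter-driven BleoR cassette with an SV40 polyadenylation signal, which in principle confers Zeocin/bleomycin resistance, although the record does not describe its use.

The viral genome is transcribed in packaging cells from a CMV enhancer/promoter fused to a truncated 5' LTR, followed by the Ψ packaging signal with an adjoining gag fragment, the Rev response element for Rev-dependent nuclear export, and the cPPT/CTS element that aids nuclear import of the reverse-transcribed genome. The internal expression cassette consists of a tetracycline response element with seven tetO copies joined to a minimal CMV promoter, which is the sense in which the catalogue lists the promoter as CMV. This drives the roughly 785 bp XBP1 coding sequence, cloned between XbaI and BstBI sites. No epitope tag or reporter is annotated. A WPRE downstream enhances transcript stability and expression, and the cassette ends in a truncated 3' LTR followed by a bGH polyadenylation signal.

Because the plasmid encodes no tetracycline transactivator, induction requires one such as rtTA to be supplied separately. The associated publication concerns screening of transcription factors underlying dendritic cell diversity, consistent with use in transcription factor overexpression and cell identity studies.
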