Features (pLannotate 1.2.2; 32 found; start..end, strand, type, name):
     27..406     +  enhancer       CMV enhancer: human cytomegalovirus immediate early enhancer
    407..606     +  promoter       CMV promoter: human cytomegalovirus (CMV) immediate early promoter
    624..804     +  LTR            5' LTR (truncated): truncated 5' long terminal repeat (LTR) from HIV-1
    851..976     +  misc_feature   HIV-1 Ψ: packaging signal of human immunodeficiency virus type 1
    960..1323    +  CDS            HIV-1 gag (fragment): gag protein from human immunodeficiency virus 1; gag
   1469..1702    +  misc_feature   RRE: The Rev response element (RRE) of HIV-1 allows for Rev-dependent mRNA export from the nucleus to the cytoplasm.
   2079..2179    +  CDS            Rev (fragment): human immunodeficiency virus 1 (HIV-1) Rev protein; rev; enhances nuclear export of unspliced and incompletely spliced viral mRNAs
   2229..2346    +  misc_feature   cPPT/CTS: central polypurine tract and central termination sequence of HIV-1
   2403..2673    +  protein_bind   tetracycline response element: contains seven copies of the tetracycline operator tetO tetracycline repressor TetR
   2684..2701    +  misc_feature   MCS (fragment): pUC18/19 multiple cloning site
   2706..2744    +  promoter       minimal CMV promoter: human cytomegalovirus (CMV) immediate early promoter
   2856..3638    +  CDS            XBP1: XBP1_HUMAN - Also known as TREB5 From Homo sapiens (Human).
   3648..3666    +  misc_feature   MCS (fragment): pBluescript multiple cloning site
   3666..4254    +  misc_feature   WPRE: woodchuck hepatitis virus posttranscriptional regulatory element
   4191..4772    +  CDS            nef (fragment): NEF_HV1H2 - Experimental evidence at protein level: Swiss-Prot protein existence level 1. Extracellular Nef protein targets CD4(+) T-lymphocytes for apoptosis by interacting with CXCR4 surface receptors. From Human immunodeficiency virus type 1 group M subtype B (isolate HXB2) (HIV-1).
   4779..4959    +  LTR            5' LTR (truncated): truncated 5' long terminal repeat (LTR) from HIV-1
   4991..5215    +  polyA_signal   bGH poly(A) signal: bovine growth hormone polyadenylation signal
   5219..5240    +  promoter       SV40 promoter (fragment): SV40 enhancer and early promoter
   5261..5689    +  rep_origin     f1 ori (sequence partly withheld): f1 bacteriophage origin of replication; arrow indicates direction of (+) strand synthesis
   5703..6032    +  promoter       SV40 promoter: SV40 enhancer and early promoter
   6080..6127    +  promoter       EM7 promoter: synthetic bacterial promoter&nbsp
   6146..6520    +  CDS            BleoR: antibiotic-binding protein; Sh ble from Streptoalloteichus hindustanus; confers resistance to bleomycin, phleomycin, and Zeocin™
   6530..6655    +  CDS            ble (fragment): BLE_KLEPN - Experimental evidence at protein level: Swiss-Prot protein existence level 1. Binding protein with a strong affinity to the bleomycin family of antibiotics. Binds to CL990; an antimitotic-antibiotic compound. From Klebsiella pneumoniae.
   6650..6771    +  polyA_signal   SV40 poly(A) signal: SV40 polyadenylation signal
   6844..6860    -  protein_bind   lac operator: The lac repressor binds to the lac operator to inhibit transcription in E. coli. This inhibition can be relieved by adding lactose or isopropyl-β-D-thiogalactopyranoside (IPTG). lac repressor encoded by lacI
   6868..6898    -  promoter       lac promoter: promoter for the E. coli lac operon
   6913..6934    -  protein_bind   CAP binding site: CAP binding activates transcription in the presence of cAMP. E. coli catabolite activator protein
   6947..7039    -  CDS            lacI (fragment): lac repressor; lacI; The lac repressor binds to the lac operator to inhibit transcription in E. coli. This inhibition can be relieved by adding lactose or isopropyl-β-D-thiogalactopyranoside (IPTG).
   7222..7810    -  rep_origin     ori: high-copy-number ColE1/pMB1/pBR322/pUC origin of replication
   7981..8841    -  CDS            AmpR: β-lactamase; bla; confers resistance to ampicillin, carbenicillin, and related antibiotics
   8842..8946    -  promoter       AmpR promoter: bla
   9005..9057    -  misc_feature   bom (fragment): basis of mobility region from pBR322
>Addgene plasmid #207230 | pFUW-TetO-XBP1 | addgene full sequence | sequence record 412299 | Addgene NGS Result
CGATGTACGGGCCAGATATACGCGTTGACATTGATTATTGACTAGTTATTAATAGTAATCAATTACGGGG
TCATTAGTTCATAGCCCATATATGGAGTTCCGCGTTACATAACTTACGGTAAATGGCCCGCCTGGCTGAC
CGCCCAACGACCCCCGCCCATTGACGTCAATAATGACGTATGTTCCCATAGTAACGCCAATAGGGACTTT
CCATTGACGTCAATGGGTGGAGTATTTACGGTAAACTGCCCACTTGGCAGTACATCAAGTGTATCATATG
CCAAGTACGCCCCCTATTGACGTCAATGACGGTAAATGGCCCGCCTGGCATTATGCCCAGTACATGACCT
TATGGGACTTTCCTACTTGGCAGTACATCTACGTATTAGTCATCGCTATTACCATGGTGATGCGGTTTTG
GCAGTACATCAATGGGCGTGGATAGCGGTTTGACTCACGGGGATTTCCAAGTCTCCACCCCATTGACGTC
AATGGGAGTTTGTTTTGGCACCAAAATCAACGGGACTTTCCAAAATGTCGTAACAACTCCGCCCCATTGA
CGCAAATGGGCGGTAGGCGTGTACGGTGGGAGGTCTATATAAGCAGCGCGTTTTGCCTGTACTGGGTCTC
TCTGGTTAGACCAGATCTGAGCCTGGGAGCTCTCTGGCTAACTAGGGAACCCACTGCTTAAGCCTCAATA
AAGCTTGCCTTGAGTGCTTCAAGTAGTGTGTGCCCGTCTGTTGTGTGACTCTGGTAACTAGAGATCCCTC
AGACCCTTTTAGTCAGTGTGGAAAATCTCTAGCAGTGGCGCCCGAACAGGGACTTGAAAGCGAAAGGGAA
ACCAGAGGAGCTCTCTCGACGCAGGACTCGGCTTGCTGAAGCGCGCACGGCAAGAGGCGAGGGGCGGCGA
CTGGTGAGTACGCCAAAAATTTTGACTAGCGGAGGCTAGAAGGAGAGAGATGGGTGCGAGAGCGTCAGTA
TTAAGCGGGGGAGAATTAGATCGCGATGGGAAAAAATTCGGTTAAGGCCAGGGGGAAAGAAAAAATATAA
ATTAAAACATATAGTATGGGCAAGCAGGGAGCTAGAACGATTCGCAGTTAATCCTGGCCTGTTAGAAACA
TCAGAAGGCTGTAGACAAATACTGGGACAGCTACAACCATCCCTTCAGACAGGATCAGAAGAACTTAGAT
CATTATATAATACAGTAGCAACCCTCTATTGTGTGCATCAAAGGATAGAGATAAAAGACACCAAGGAAGC
TTTAGACAAGATAGAGGAAGAGCAAAACAAAAGTAAGACCACCGCACAGCAAGCGGCCGCTGATCTTCAG
ACCTGGAGGAGGAGATATGAGGGACAATTGGAGAAGTGAATTATATAAATATAAAGTAGTAAAAATTGAA
CCATTAGGAGTAGCACCCACCAAGGCAAAGAGAAGAGTGGTGCAGAGAGAAAAAAGAGCAGTGGGAATAG
GAGCTTTGTTCCTTGGGTTCTTGGGAGCAGCAGGAAGCACTATGGGCGCAGCGTCAATGACGCTGACGGT
ACAGGCCAGACAATTATTGTCTGGTATAGTGCAGCAGCAGAACAATTTGCTGAGGGCTATTGAGGCGCAA
CAGCATCTGTTGCAACTCACAGTCTGGGGCATCAAGCAGCTCCAGGCAAGAATCCTGGCTGTGGAAAGAT
ACCTAAAGGATCAACAGCTCCTGGGGATTTGGGGTTGCTCTGGAAAACTCATTTGCACCACTGCTGTGCC
TTGGAATGCTAGTTGGAGTAATAAATCTCTGGAACAGATTTGGAATCACACGACCTGGATGGAGTGGGAC
AGAGAAATTAACAATTACACAAGCTTAATACACTCCTTAATTGAAGAATCGCAAAACCAGCAAGAAAAGA
ATGAACAAGAATTATTGGAATTAGATAAATGGGCAAGTTTGTGGAATTGGTTTAACATAACAAATTGGCT
GTGGTATATAAAATTATTCATAATGATAGTAGGAGGCTTGGTAGGTTTAAGAATAGTTTTTGCTGTACTT
TCTATAGTGAATAGAGTTAGGCAGGGATATTCACCATTATCGTTTCAGACCCACCTCCCAACCCCGAGGG
GACCCGACAGGCCCGAAGGAATAGAAGAAGAAGGTGGAGAGAGAGACAGAGACAGATCCATTCGATTAGT
GAACGGATCGGCACTGCGTGCGCCAATTCTGCAGACAAATGGCAGTATTCATCCACAATTTTAAAAGAAA
AGGGGGGATTGGGGGGTACAGTGCAGGGGAAAGAATAGTAGACATAATAGCAACAGACATACAAACTAAA
GAATTACAAAAACAAATTACAAAAATTCAAAATTTTCGGGTTTATTACAGGGACAGCAGAGATCCAGTTT
GGTTAGATCTCGAGTTTACCACTCCCTATCAGTGATAGAGAAAAGTGAAAGTCGAGTTTACCACTCCCTA
TCAGTGATAGAGAAAAGTGAAAGTCGAGTTTACCACTCCCTATCAGTGATAGAGAAAAGTGAAAGTCGAG
TTTACCACTCCCTATCAGTGATAGAGAAAAGTGAAAGTCGAGTTTACCACTCCCTATCAGTGATAGAGAA
AAGTGAAAGTCGAGTTTACCACTCCCTATCAGTGATAGAGAAAAGTGAAAGTCGAGTTTACCACTCCCTA
TCAGTGATAGAGAAAAGTGAAAGTCGAGCTCGGTACCCGGGTCGAGGTAGGCGTGTACGGTGGGAGGCCT
ATATAAGCAGAGCTCGTTTAGTGAACCGTCAGATCGCCTGGAGACGCCATCCACGCTGTTTTGACCTCCA
TAGAAGACACCGGGACCGATCCAGCCTCCGCGGCCCCGAATTCACCGGTTCTAGAATGGTGGTGGTGGCA
GCCGCGCCGAACCCGGCCGACGGGACCCCTAAAGTTCTGCTTCTGTCGGGGCAGCCCGCCTCCGCCGCCG
GAGCCCCGGCCGGCCAGGCCCTGCCGCTCATGGTGCCAGCCCAGAGAGGGGCCAGCCCGGAGGCAGCGAG
CGGGGGGCTGCCCCAGGCGCGCAAGCGACAGCGCCTCACGCACCTGAGCCCCGAGGAGAAGGCGCTGAGG
AGGAAACTGAAAAACAGAGTAGCAGCTCAGACTGCCAGAGATCGAAAGAAGGCTCGAATGAGTGAGCTGG
AACAGCAAGTGGTAGATTTAGAAGAAGAGAACCAAAAACTTTTGCTAGAAAATCAGCTTTTACGAGAGAA
AACTCATGGCCTTGTAGTTGAGAACCAGGAGTTAAGACAGCGCTTGGGGATGGATGCCCTGGTTGCTGAA
GAGGAGGCGGAAGCCAAGGGGAATGAAGTGAGGCCAGTGGCCGGGTCTGCTGAGTCCGCAGCACTCAGAC
TACGTGCACCTCTGCAGCAGGTGCAGGCCCAGTTGTCACCCCTCCAGAACATCTCCCCATGGATTCTGGC
GGTATTGACTCTTCAGATTCAGAGTCTGATATCCTGTTGGGCATTCTGGACAACTTGGACCCAGTCATGT
TCTTCAAATGCCCTTCCCCAGAGCCTGCCAGCCTGGAGGAGCTCCCAGAGGTCTACCCAGAAGGACCCAG
TTCCTTACCAGCCTCCCTTTCTCTGTCAGTGGGGACGTCATCAGCCAAGCTGGAAGCCATTAATGAACTA
ATTCGAAGATATCAAGCTTATCGATAATCAACCTCTGGATTACAAAATTTGTGAAAGATTGACTGGTATT
CTTAACTATGTTGCTCCTTTTACGCTATGTGGATACGCTGCTTTAATGCCTTTGTATCATGCTATTGCTT
CCCGTATGGCTTTCATTTTCTCCTCCTTGTATAAATCCTGGTTGCTGTCTCTTTATGAGGAGTTGTGGCC
CGTTGTCAGGCAACGTGGCGTGGTGTGCACTGTGTTTGCTGACGCAACCCCCACTGGTTGGGGCATTGCC
ACCACCTGTCAGCTCCTTTCCGGGACTTTCGCTTTCCCCCTCCCTATTGCCACGGCGGAACTCATCGCCG
CCTGCCTTGCCCGCTGCTGGACAGGGGCTCGGCTGTTGGGCACTGACAATTCCGTGGTGTTGTCGGGGAA
ATCATCGTCCTTTCCTTGGCTGCTCGCCTGTGTTGCCACCTGGATTCTGCGCGGGACGTCCTTCTGCTAC
GTCCCTTCGGCCCTCAATCCAGCGGACCTTCCTTCCCGCGGCCTGCTGCCGGCTCTGCGGCCTCTTCCGC
GTCTTCGCCTTCGCCCTCAGACGAGTCGGATCTCCCTTTGGGCCGCCTCCCCGCATCGATACCGTCGACC
TCGAGACCTAGAAAAACATGGAGCAATCACAAGTAGCAATACAGCAGCTACCAATGCTGATTGTGCCTGG
CTAGAAGCACAAGAGGAGGAGGAGGTGGGTTTTCCAGTCACACCTCAGGTACCTTTAAGACCAATGACTT
ACAAGGCAGCTGTAGATCTTAGCCACTTTTTAAAAGAAAAGGGGGGACTGGAAGGGCTAATTCACTCCCA
ACGAAGACAAGATATCCTTGATCTGTGGATCTACCACACACAAGGCTACTTCCCTGATTGGCAGAACTAC
ACACCAGGGCCAGGGATCAGATATCCACTGACCTTTGGATGGTGCTACAAGCTAGTACCAGTTGAGCAAG
AGAAGGTAGAAGAAGCCAATGAAGGAGAGAACACCCGCTTGTTACACCCTGTGAGCCTGCATGGGATGGA
TGACCCGGAGAGAGAAGTATTAGAGTGGAGGTTTGACAGCCGCCTAGCATTTCATCACATGGCCCGAGAG
CTGCATCCGGACTGTACTGGGTCTCTCTGGTTAGACCAGATCTGAGCCTGGGAGCTCTCTGGCTAACTAG
GGAACCCACTGCTTAAGCCTCAATAAAGCTTGCCTTGAGTGCTTCAAGTAGTGTGTGCCCGTCTGTTGTG
TGACTCTGGTAACTAGAGATCCCTCAGACCCTTTTAGTCAGTGTGGAAAATCTCTAGCAGGGCCCGTTTA
AACCCGCTGATCAGCCTCGACTGTGCCTTCTAGTTGCCAGCCATCTGTTGTTTGCCCCTCCCCCGTGCCT
TCCTTGACCCTGGAAGGTGCCACTCCCACTGTCCTTTCCTAATAAAATGAGGAAATTGCATCGCATTGTC
TGAGTAGGTGTCATTCTATTCTGGGGGGTGGGGTGGGGCAGGACAGCAAGGGGGAGGATTGGGAAGACAA
TAGCAGGCATGCTGGGGATGCGGTGGGCTCTATGGCTTCTGAGGCGGAAAGAACCAGCTGGGGCTCTAGG
GGGTATCCCC
[124 nt withheld, positions 5261-5384]
C
[91 nt withheld, positions 5386-5476]
A
[49 nt withheld, positions 5478-5526]
CCTTTGACGTTGGAGTCCACGTTCTTT
[37 nt withheld, positions 5554-5590]
ACCCTATCTCGGTCTATTCTTTTGATTTATAAGGGATTTTGCCGATTTCGGCCTATTGGTTAAAAAATGA
GCTGATTTAACAAAAATTTAACGCGAATTAATTCTGTGGAATGTGTGTCAGTTAGGGTGTGGAAAGTCCC
CAGGCTCCCCAGCAGGCAGAAGTATGCAAAGCATGCATCTCAATTAGTCAGCAACCAGGTGTGGAAAGTC
CCCAGGCTCCCCAGCAGGCAGAAGTATGCAAAGCATGCATCTCAATTAGTCAGCAACCATAGTCCCGCCC
CTAACTCCGCCCATCCCGCCCCTAACTCCGCCCAGTTCCGCCCATTCTCCGCCCCATGGCTGACTAATTT
TTTTTATTTATGCAGAGGCCGAGGCCGCCTCTGCCTCTGAGCTATTCCAGAAGTAGTGAGGAGGCTTTTT
TGGAGGCCTAGGCTTTTGCAAAAAGCTCCCGGGAGCTTGTATATCCATTTTCGGATCTGATCAGCACGTG
TTGACAATTAATCATCGGCATAGTATATCGGCATAGTATAATACGACAAGGTGAGGAACTAAACCATGGC
CAAGTTGACCAGTGCCGTTCCGGTGCTCACCGCGCGCGACGTCGCCGGAGCGGTCGAGTTCTGGACCGAC
CGGCTCGGGTTCTCCCGGGACTTCGTGGAGGACGACTTCGCCGGTGTGGTCCGGGACGACGTGACCCTGT
TCATCAGCGCGGTCCAGGACCAGGTGGTGCCGGACAACACCCTGGCCTGGGTGTGGGTGCGCGGCCTGGA
CGAGCTGTACGCCGAGTGGTCGGAGGTCGTGTCCACGAACTTCCGGGACGCCTCCGGGCCGGCCATGACC
GAGATCGGCGAGCAGCCGTGGGGGCGGGAGTTCGCCCTGCGCGACCCGGCCGGCAACTGCGTGCACTTCG
TGGCCGAGGAGCAGGACTGACACGTGCTACGAGATTTCGATTCCACCGCCGCCTTCTATGAAAGGTTGGG
CTTCGGAATCGTTTTCCGGGACGCCGGCTGGATGATCCTCCAGCGCGGGGATCTCATGCTGGAGTTCTTC
GCCCACCCCAACTTGTTTATTGCAGCTTATAATGGTTACAAATAAAGCAATAGCATCACAAATTTCACAA
ATAAAGCATTTTTTTCACTGCATTCTAGTTGTGGTTTGTCCAAACTCATCAATGTATCTTATCATGTCTG
TATACCGTCGACCTCTAGCTAGAGCTTGGCGTAATCATGGTCATAGCTGTTTCCTGTGTGAAATTGTTAT
CCGCTCACAATTCCACACAACATACGAGCCGGAAGCATAAAGTGTAAAGCCTGGGGTGCCTAATGAGTGA
GCTAACTCACATTAATTGCGTTGCGCTCACTGCCCGCTTTCCAGTCGGGAAACCTGTCGTGCCAGCTGCA
TTAATGAATCGGCCAACGCGCGGGGAGAGGCGGTTTGCGTATTGGGCGCTCTTCCGCTTCCTCGCTCACT
GACTCGCTGCGCTCGGTCGTTCGGCTGCGGCGAGCGGTATCAGCTCACTCAAAGGCGGTAATACGGTTAT
CCACAGAATCAGGGGATAACGCAGGAAAGAACATGTGAGCAAAAGGCCAGCAAAAGGCCAGGAACCGTAA
AAAGGCCGCGTTGCTGGCGTTTTTCCATAGGCTCCGCCCCCCTGACGAGCATCACAAAAATCGACGCTCA
AGTCAGAGGTGGCGAAACCCGACAGGACTATAAAGATACCAGGCGTTTCCCCCTGGAAGCTCCCTCGTGC
GCTCTCCTGTTCCGACCCTGCCGCTTACCGGATACCTGTCCGCCTTTCTCCCTTCGGGAAGCGTGGCGCT
TTCTCATAGCTCACGCTGTAGGTATCTCAGTTCGGTGTAGGTCGTTCGCTCCAAGCTGGGCTGTGTGCAC
GAACCCCCCGTTCAGCCCGACCGCTGCGCCTTATCCGGTAACTATCGTCTTGAGTCCAACCCGGTAAGAC
ACGACTTATCGCCACTGGCAGCAGCCACTGGTAACAGGATTAGCAGAGCGAGGTATGTAGGCGGTGCTAC
AGAGTTCTTGAAGTGGTGGCCTAACTACGGCTACACTAGAAGAACAGTATTTGGTATCTGCGCTCTGCTG
AAGCCAGTTACCTTCGGAAAAAGAGTTGGTAGCTCTTGATCCGGCAAACAAACCACCGCTGGTAGCGGTG
GTTTTTTTGTTTGCAAGCAGCAGATTACGCGCAGAAAAAAAGGATCTCAAGAAGATCCTTTGATCTTTTC
TACGGGGTCTGACGCTCAGTGGAACGAAAACTCACGTTAAGGGATTTTGGTCATGAGATTATCAAAAAGG
ATCTTCACCTAGATCCTTTTAAATTAAAAATGAAGTTTTAAATCAATCTAAAGTATATATGAGTAAACTT
GGTCTGACAGTTACCAATGCTTAATCAGTGAGGCACCTATCTCAGCGATCTGTCTATTTCGTTCATCCAT
AGTTGCCTGACTCCCCGTCGTGTAGATAACTACGATACGGGAGGGCTTACCATCTGGCCCCAGTGCTGCA
ATGATACCGCGAGACCCACGCTCACCGGCTCCAGATTTATCAGCAATAAACCAGCCAGCCGGAAGGGCCG
AGCGCAGAAGTGGTCCTGCAACTTTATCCGCCTCCATCCAGTCTATTAATTGTTGCCGGGAAGCTAGAGT
AAGTAGTTCGCCAGTTAATAGTTTGCGCAACGTTGTTGCCATTGCTACAGGCATCGTGGTGTCACGCTCG
TCGTTTGGTATGGCTTCATTCAGCTCCGGTTCCCAACGATCAAGGCGAGTTACATGATCCCCCATGTTGT
GCAAAAAAGCGGTTAGCTCCTTCGGTCCTCCGATCGTTGTCAGAAGTAAGTTGGCCGCAGTGTTATCACT
CATGGTTATGGCAGCACTGCATAATTCTCTTACTGTCATGCCATCCGTAAGATGCTTTTCTGTGACTGGT
GAGTACTCAACCAAGTCATTCTGAGAATAGTGTATGCGGCGACCGAGTTGCTCTTGCCCGGCGTCAATAC
GGGATAATACCGCGCCACATAGCAGAACTTTAAAAGTGCTCATCATTGGAAAACGTTCTTCGGGGCGAAA
ACTCTCAAGGATCTTACCGCTGTTGAGATCCAGTTCGATGTAACCCACTCGTGCACCCAACTGATCTTCA
GCATCTTTTACTTTCACCAGCGTTTCTGGGTGAGCAAAAACAGGAAGGCAAAATGCCGCAAAAAAGGGAA
TAAGGGCGACACGGAAATGTTGAATACTCATACTCTTCCTTTTTCAATATTATTGAAGCATTTATCAGGG
TTATTGTCTCATGAGCGGATACATATTTGAATGTATTTAGAAAAATAAACAAATAGGGGTTCCGCGCACA
TTTCCCCGAAAAGTGCCACCTGACGTCGACGGATCGGGAGATCTCCCGATCCCCTATGGTGCACTCTCAG
TACAATCTGCTCTGATGCCGCATAGTTAAGCCAGTATCTGCTCCCTGCTTGTGTGTTGGAGGTCGCTGAG
TAGTGCGCGAGCAAAATTTAAGCTACAACAAGGCAAGGCTTGACCGACAATTGCATGAAGAATCTGCTTA
GGGTTAGGCGTTTTGCGCTGCTTCG
